Addgene plasmid #244037: pmTFP1-CAAX
Purpose: anchoring mTFP1 to the plasma membrane
Depositing lab: Markus Affolter. Depositing organization: University of Basel. Publication: DARPins recognizing mTFP1 as novel reagents for in vitro and in vivo protein manipulations. Vigano MA, Bieli D, Schaefer JV, Jakob RP, Matsuda S, Maier T, Pluckthun A, Affolter M. Biol Open. 2018 Oct 29;7(11). pii: bio.036749. doi: 10.1242/bio.036749. PubMed 30237292.
Backbone
  Vector backbone: pCMV
  Vector type: Mammalian Expression
Growth in bacteria
  Bacterial resistance: Ampicillin, 100 μg/mL
  Growth temperature: 37°C
  Growth strain: DH5alpha
  Copy number: High Copy
Gene/Insert
  Gene/Insert name: mTFP1
  Species: Synthetic
  Tag / fusion protein: CAAX (C terminal on insert)
  Cloning method: Restriction Enzyme; 5′ cloning site Unknown (unknown if destroyed)
Terms and licenses: Academic/Nonprofit Terms; Industry Terms: Not Available to Industry
How to cite: pmTFP1-CAAX was a gift from Markus Affolter (Addgene plasmid # 244037 ; http://n2t.net/addgene:244037 ; RRID:Addgene_244037)
