[The description below was written by a language model from this plasmid's Addgene catalogue record and pLannotate feature annotations shown in this document.]
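Description:
pmTFP1-CAAX is a mammalian expression plasmid of about 6.2 kb, built on a pCMV-type backbone, that produces the monomeric teal/cyan fluorescent protein mTFP1 carrying a C-terminal CAAX motif. It is maintained in E. coli through a high-copy ColE1/pUC-type origin and selected with ampicillin via the β-lactamase gene and its own promoter. An f1 phage origin is also present. So are small backbone remnants (lac promoter/operator, CAP site, short lacI, bom, ble and HIV-1 LTR fragments), which appear to have no role in the construct's intended function.

The expression cassette consists of the human cytomegalovirus immediate-early enhancer and promoter driving the mTFP1 coding sequence, terminated by the bovine growth hormone polyadenylation signal. T7 and SP6 promoters flank the insert. The CAAX element is recorded in the catalogue as a C-terminal fusion but is not separately annotated in the feature table; it presumably lies in the unannotated stretch immediately downstream of the mTFP1 feature. CAAX boxes are prenylation signals: lipid modification of the cysteine directs the attached protein to the inner face of the plasma membrane, which matches the stated purpose of anchoring mTFP1 there. A second cassette, with the SV40 enhancer/early promoter, the neomycin phosphotransferase gene and an SV40 poly(A) signal, would permit G418 selection of stably transfected mammalian cells.

The associated publication concerns DARPins that recognise mTFP1 as reagents for protein manipulation. A membrane-tethered mTFP1 would fit such work as a localised fluorescent target or bait for testing binder recruitment in cells, although the record does not spell out this use.
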