Features (pLannotate 1.2.2; 21 found; start..end, strand, type, name):
    324..428     -  promoter       AmpR promoter: bla
    487..539     -  misc_feature   bom (fragment): basis of mobility region from pBR322
    694..1073    +  enhancer       CMV enhancer: human cytomegalovirus immediate early enhancer
   1074..1277    +  promoter       CMV promoter: human cytomegalovirus (CMV) immediate early promoter
   1273..1306    +  LTR            5' LTR (truncated) (fragment): truncated 5' long terminal repeat (LTR) from HIV-1
   1322..1340    +  promoter       T7 promoter: promoter for bacteriophage T7 RNA polymerase
   1360..2067    +  CDS            mTFP1: mTFP1 is a basic (constitutively fluorescent) cyan fluorescent protein published in 2006, derived from Clavularia sp.. It has low acid sensitivity.
   2173..2191    -  promoter       SP6 promoter: promoter for bacteriophage SP6 RNA polymerase
   2217..2441    +  polyA_signal   bGH poly(A) signal: bovine growth hormone polyadenylation signal
   2445..2466    +  promoter       SV40 promoter (fragment): SV40 enhancer and early promoter
   2487..2915    +  rep_origin     f1 ori (sequence partly withheld): f1 bacteriophage origin of replication; arrow indicates direction of (+) strand synthesis
   2929..3258    +  promoter       SV40 promoter: SV40 enhancer and early promoter
   3325..4116    +  CDS            neo: KKA2_KLEPN - Also known as kan, nptII. Experimental evidence at protein level: Swiss-Prot protein existence level 1. Resistance to kanamycin, neomycin, paromomycin, ribostamycin, butirosin and gentamicin B. From Klebsiella pneumoniae.
   4140..4298    +  CDS            ble (fragment): BLE_KLEPN - Experimental evidence at protein level: Swiss-Prot protein existence level 1. Binding protein with a strong affinity to the bleomycin family of antibiotics. Binds to CL990; an antimitotic-antibiotic compound. From Klebsiella pneumoniae.
   4293..4414    +  polyA_signal   SV40 poly(A) signal: SV40 polyadenylation signal
   4487..4503    -  protein_bind   lac operator: The lac repressor binds to the lac operator to inhibit transcription in E. coli. This inhibition can be relieved by adding lactose or isopropyl-β-D-thiogalactopyranoside (IPTG). lac repressor encoded by lacI
   4511..4541    -  promoter       lac promoter: promoter for the E. coli lac operon
   4556..4577    -  protein_bind   CAP binding site: CAP binding activates transcription in the presence of cAMP. E. coli catabolite activator protein
   4590..4682    -  CDS            lacI (fragment): lac repressor; lacI; The lac repressor binds to the lac operator to inhibit transcription in E. coli. This inhibition can be relieved by adding lactose or isopropyl-β-D-thiogalactopyranoside (IPTG).
   4865..5453    -  rep_origin     ori: high-copy-number ColE1/pMB1/pBR322/pUC origin of replication
   5624..323     -  CDS            AmpR (across the origin): β-lactamase; bla; confers resistance to ampicillin, carbenicillin, and related antibiotics
>Addgene plasmid #244037 | pmTFP1-CAAX | addgene full sequence | sequence record 495740 | Addgene NGS Result
TCTGTGACTGGTGAGTACTCAACCAAGTCATTCTGAGAATAGTGTATGCGGCGACCGAGTTGCTCTTGCC
CGGCGTCAATACGGGATAATACCGCGCCACATAGCAGAACTTTAAAAGTGCTCATCATTGGAAAACGTTC
TTCGGGGCGAAAACTCTCAAGGATCTTACCGCTGTTGAGATCCAGTTCGATGTAACCCACTCGTGCACCC
AACTGATCTTCAGCATCTTTTACTTTCACCAGCGTTTCTGGGTGAGCAAAAACAGGAAGGCAAAATGCCG
CAAAAAAGGGAATAAGGGCGACACGGAAATGTTGAATACTCATACTCTTCCTTTTTCAATATTATTGAAG
CATTTATCAGGGTTATTGTCTCATGAGCGGATACATATTTGAATGTATTTAGAAAAATAAACAAATAGGG
GTTCCGCGCACATTTCCCCGAAAAGTGCCACCTGACGTCGACGGATCGGGAGATCTCCCGATCCCCTATG
GTGCACTCTCAGTACAATCTGCTCTGATGCCGCATAGTTAAGCCAGTATCTGCTCCCTGCTTGTGTGTTG
GAGGTCGCTGAGTAGTGCGCGAGCAAAATTTAAGCTACAACAAGGCAAGGCTTGACCGACAATTGCATGA
AGAATCTGCTTAGGGTTAGGCGTTTTGCGCTGCTTCGCGATGTACGGGCCAGATATACGCGTTGACATTG
ATTATTGACTAGTTATTAATAGTAATCAATTACGGGGTCATTAGTTCATAGCCCATATATGGAGTTCCGC
GTTACATAACTTACGGTAAATGGCCCGCCTGGCTGACCGCCCAACGACCCCCGCCCATTGACGTCAATAA
TGACGTATGTTCCCATAGTAACGCCAATAGGGACTTTCCATTGACGTCAATGGGTGGAGTATTTACGGTA
AACTGCCCACTTGGCAGTACATCAAGTGTATCATATGCCAAGTACGCCCCCTATTGACGTCAATGACGGT
AAATGGCCCGCCTGGCATTATGCCCAGTACATGACCTTATGGGACTTTCCTACTTGGCAGTACATCTACG
TATTAGTCATCGCTATTACCATGGTGATGCGGTTTTGGCAGTACATCAATGGGCGTGGATAGCGGTTTGA
CTCACGGGGATTTCCAAGTCTCCACCCCATTGACGTCAATGGGAGTTTGTTTTGGCACCAAAATCAACGG
GACTTTCCAAAATGTCGTAACAACTCCGCCCCATTGACGCAAATGGGCGGTAGGCGTGTACGGTGGGAGG
TCTATATAAGCAGAGCTCTCTGGCTAACTAGAGAACCCACTGCTTACTGGCTTATCGAAATTAATACGAC
TCACTATAGGGAGACCCAAGCTTGCCACCATGGTGAGCAAGGGCGAGGAGACCACAATGGGCGTAATCAA
GCCCGACATGAAGATCAAGCTGAAGATGGAGGGCAACGTGAATGGCCACGCCTTCGTGATCGAGGGCGAG
GGCGAGGGCAAGCCCTACGACGGCACCAACACCATCAACCTGGAGGTGAAGGAGGGAGCCCCCCTGCCCT
TCTCCTACGACATTCTGACCACCGCGTTCGCCTACGGCAACAGGGCCTTCACCAAGTACCCCGACGACAT
CCCCAACTACTTCAAGCAGTCCTTCCCCGAGGGCTACTCTTGGGAGCGCACCATGACCTTCGAGGACAAG
GGCATCGTGAAGGTGAAGTCCGACATCTCCATGGAGGAGGACTCCTTCATCTACGAGATACACCTCAAGG
GCGAGAACTTCCCCCCCAACGGCCCCGTGATGCAGAAGAAGACCACCGGCTGGGACGCCTCCACCGAGAG
GATGTACGTGCGCGACGGCGTGCTGAAGGGCGACGTCAAGCACAAGCTGCTGCTGGAGGGCGGCGGCCAC
CACCGCGTTGACTTCAAGACCATCTACAGGGCCAAGAAGGCGGTGAAGCTGCCCGACTATCACTTTGTGG
ACCACCGCATCGAGATCCTGAACCACGACAAGGACTACAACAAGGTGACCGTTTACGAGAGCGCCGTGGC
CCGCAACTCCACCGACGGCATGGACGAGCTGTACAAGAAAAAGAAAAAGAAAAAGTCTAAGACGAAATGT
GTAATTATGTAAGAATTCTGCAGATATCCATCACACTGGCGGCCGCTCGAGCATGCATCTAGAGGGCCCT
ATTCTATAGTGTCACCTAAATGCTAGAGCTCGCTGATCAGCCTCGACTGTGCCTTCTAGTTGCCAGCCAT
CTGTTGTTTGCCCCTCCCCCGTGCCTTCCTTGACCCTGGAAGGTGCCACTCCCACTGTCCTTTCCTAATA
AAATGAGGAAATTGCATCGCATTGTCTGAGTAGGTGTCATTCTATTCTGGGGGGTGGGGTGGGGCAGGAC
AGCAAGGGGGAGGATTGGGAAGACAATAGCAGGCATGCTGGGGATGCGGTGGGCTCTATGGCTTCTGAGG
CGGAAAGAACCAGCTGGGGCTCTAGGGGGTATCCCC
[124 nt withheld, positions 2487-2610]
C
[91 nt withheld, positions 2612-2702]
A
[49 nt withheld, positions 2704-2752]
CCTTTGACGTTGGAGTCCACGTTCTTT
[37 nt withheld, positions 2780-2816]
ACCCTATCTCGGTCTATTCTTTTGATTTATAAGGGATTTTGCCGATTTCGGCCTATTGGTTAAAAAATGA
GCTGATTTAACAAAAATTTAACGCGAATTAATTCTGTGGAATGTGTGTCAGTTAGGGTGTGGAAAGTCCC
CAGGCTCCCCAGCAGGCAGAAGTATGCAAAGCATGCATCTCAATTAGTCAGCAACCAGGTGTGGAAAGTC
CCCAGGCTCCCCAGCAGGCAGAAGTATGCAAAGCATGCATCTCAATTAGTCAGCAACCATAGTCCCGCCC
CTAACTCCGCCCATCCCGCCCCTAACTCCGCCCAGTTCCGCCCATTCTCCGCCCCATGGCTGACTAATTT
TTTTTATTTATGCAGAGGCCGAGGCCGCCTCTGCCTCTGAGCTATTCCAGAAGTAGTGAGGAGGCTTTTT
TGGAGGCCTAGGCTTTTGCAAAAAGCTCCCGGGAGCTTGTATATCCATTTTCGGATCTGATCAAGAGACA
GGATGAGGATCGTTTCGCATGATTGAACAAGATGGATTGCACGCAGGTTCTCCGGCCGCTTGGGTGGAGA
GGCTATTCGGCTATGACTGGGCACAACAGACAATCGGCTGCTCTGATGCCGCCGTGTTCCGGCTGTCAGC
GCAGGGGCGCCCGGTTCTTTTTGTCAAGACCGACCTGTCCGGTGCCCTGAATGAACTGCAGGACGAGGCA
GCGCGGCTATCGTGGCTGGCCACGACGGGCGTTCCTTGCGCAGCTGTGCTCGACGTTGTCACTGAAGCGG
GAAGGGACTGGCTGCTATTGGGCGAAGTGCCGGGGCAGGATCTCCTGTCATCTCACCTTGCTCCTGCCGA
GAAAGTATCCATCATGGCTGATGCAATGCGGCGGCTGCATACGCTTGATCCGGCTACCTGCCCATTCGAC
CACCAAGCGAAACATCGCATCGAGCGAGCACGTACTCGGATGGAAGCCGGTCTTGTCGATCAGGATGATC
TGGACGAAGAGCATCAGGGGCTCGCGCCAGCCGAACTGTTCGCCAGGCTCAAGGCGCGCATGCCCGACGG
CGAGGATCTCGTCGTGACCCATGGCGATGCCTGCTTGCCGAATATCATGGTGGAAAATGGCCGCTTTTCT
GGATTCATCGACTGTGGCCGGCTGGGTGTGGCGGACCGCTATCAGGACATAGCGTTGGCTACCCGTGATA
TTGCTGAAGAGCTTGGCGGCGAATGGGCTGACCGCTTCCTCGTGCTTTACGGTATCGCCGCTCCCGATTC
GCAGCGCATCGCCTTCTATCGCCTTCTTGACGAGTTCTTCTGAGCGGGACTCTGGGGTTCGAAATGACCG
ACCAAGCGACGCCCAACCTGCCATCACGAGATTTCGATTCCACCGCCGCCTTCTATGAAAGGTTGGGCTT
CGGAATCGTTTTCCGGGACGCCGGCTGGATGATCCTCCAGCGCGGGGATCTCATGCTGGAGTTCTTCGCC
CACCCCAACTTGTTTATTGCAGCTTATAATGGTTACAAATAAAGCAATAGCATCACAAATTTCACAAATA
AAGCATTTTTTTCACTGCATTCTAGTTGTGGTTTGTCCAAACTCATCAATGTATCTTATCATGTCTGTAT
ACCGTCGACCTCTAGCTAGAGCTTGGCGTAATCATGGTCATAGCTGTTTCCTGTGTGAAATTGTTATCCG
CTCACAATTCCACACAACATACGAGCCGGAAGCATAAAGTGTAAAGCCTGGGGTGCCTAATGAGTGAGCT
AACTCACATTAATTGCGTTGCGCTCACTGCCCGCTTTCCAGTCGGGAAACCTGTCGTGCCAGCTGCATTA
ATGAATCGGCCAACGCGCGGGGAGAGGCGGTTTGCGTATTGGGCGCTCTTCCGCTTCCTCGCTCACTGAC
TCGCTGCGCTCGGTCGTTCGGCTGCGGCGAGCGGTATCAGCTCACTCAAAGGCGGTAATACGGTTATCCA
CAGAATCAGGGGATAACGCAGGAAAGAACATGTGAGCAAAAGGCCAGCAAAAGGCCAGGAACCGTAAAAA
GGCCGCGTTGCTGGCGTTTTTCCATAGGCTCCGCCCCCCTGACGAGCATCACAAAAATCGACGCTCAAGT
CAGAGGTGGCGAAACCCGACAGGACTATAAAGATACCAGGCGTTTCCCCCTGGAAGCTCCCTCGTGCGCT
CTCCTGTTCCGACCCTGCCGCTTACCGGATACCTGTCCGCCTTTCTCCCTTCGGGAAGCGTGGCGCTTTC
TCATAGCTCACGCTGTAGGTATCTCAGTTCGGTGTAGGTCGTTCGCTCCAAGCTGGGCTGTGTGCACGAA
CCCCCCGTTCAGCCCGACCGCTGCGCCTTATCCGGTAACTATCGTCTTGAGTCCAACCCGGTAAGACACG
ACTTATCGCCACTGGCAGCAGCCACTGGTAACAGGATTAGCAGAGCGAGGTATGTAGGCGGTGCTACAGA
GTTCTTGAAGTGGTGGCCTAACTACGGCTACACTAGAAGAACAGTATTTGGTATCTGCGCTCTGCTGAAG
CCAGTTACCTTCGGAAAAAGAGTTGGTAGCTCTTGATCCGGCAAACAAACCACCGCTGGTAGCGGTGGTT
TTTTTGTTTGCAAGCAGCAGATTACGCGCAGAAAAAAAGGATCTCAAGAAGATCCTTTGATCTTTTCTAC
GGGGTCTGACGCTCAGTGGAACGAAAACTCACGTTAAGGGATTTTGGTCATGAGATTATCAAAAAGGATC
TTCACCTAGATCCTTTTAAATTAAAAATGAAGTTTTAAATCAATCTAAAGTATATATGAGTAAACTTGGT
CTGACAGTTACCAATGCTTAATCAGTGAGGCACCTATCTCAGCGATCTGTCTATTTCGTTCATCCATAGT
TGCCTGACTCCCCGTCGTGTAGATAACTACGATACGGGAGGGCTTACCATCTGGCCCCAGTGCTGCAATG
ATACCGCGAGACCCACGCTCACCGGCTCCAGATTTATCAGCAATAAACCAGCCAGCCGGAAGGGCCGAGC
GCAGAAGTGGTCCTGCAACTTTATCCGCCTCCATCCAGTCTATTAATTGTTGCCGGGAAGCTAGAGTAAG
TAGTTCGCCAGTTAATAGTTTGCGCAACGTTGTTGCCATTGCTACAGGCATCGTGGTGTCACGCTCGTCG
TTTGGTATGGCTTCATTCAGCTCCGGTTCCCAACGATCAAGGCGAGTTACATGATCCCCCATGTTGTGCA
AAAAAGCGGTTAGCTCCTTCGGTCCTCCGATCGTTGTCAGAAGTAAGTTGGCCGCAGTGTTATCACTCAT
GGTTATGGCAGCACTGCATAATTCTCTTACTGTCATGCCATCCGTAAGATGCTTT
